>Addgene plasmid #169034 | Rtn3L-mNeonGreen | addgene full sequence | sequence record 338310 | Addgene NGS Result
TAGTTATTAATAGTAATCAATTACGGGGTCATTAGTTCATAGCCCATATATGGAGTTCCGCGTTACATAA
CTTACGGTAAATGGCCCGCCTGGCTGACCGCCCAACGACCCCCGCCCATTGACGTCAATAATGACGTATG
TTCCCATAGTAACGCCAATAGGGACTTTCCATTGACGTCAATGGGTGGAGTATTTACGGTAAACTGCCCA
CTTGGCAGTACATCAAGTGTATCATATGCCAAGTACGCCCCCTATTGACGTCAATGACGGTAAATGGCCC
GCCTGGCATTATGCCCAGTACATGACCTTATGGGACTTTCCTACTTGGCAGTACATCTACGTATTAGTCA
TCGCTATTACCATGGTGATGCGGTTTTGGCAGTACATCAATGGGCGTGGATAGCGGTTTGACTCACGGGG
ATTTCCAAGTCTCCACCCCATTGACGTCAATGGGAGTTTGTTTTGGCACCAAAATCAACGGGACTTTCCA
AAATGTCGTAACAACTCCGCCCCATTGACGCAAATGGGCGGTAGGCGTGTACGGTGGGAGGTCTATATAA
GCAGAGCTGGTTTAGTGAACCGTCAGATCCGCTAGCGCTACCGGACTCAGATCTCGAGATGGCGGAGCCG
TCGGCGGCCACTCAGTCCCATTCCATCTCCTCGTCGTCCTTCGGAGCCGAGCCGTCCGCGCCCGGCGGCG
GCGGGAGCCCAGGAGCCTGCCCCGCCCTGGGGACGAAGAGCTGCAGCTCCTCCTGTGCGGAGGGATTGAG
CTCTCTTTGCTCTGATGAGCCATCTTCAGAAATTATGACTTCTTCCTTTCTTTCATCTTCTGAAATACAT
AACACTGGCCTTACAATACTACATGGAGAAAAAAGCCATGTGTTAGGGAGCCAGCCTATTTTAGCCAAAG
AAGGAAAAGACCACTTGGATCTTCTAGATATGAAAAAGATGGAAAAGCCTCAGGGGACCAGCAACAACGT
ATCAGACTCTTCAGTTTCTCTTGCAGCAGGAGTTCATTGTGACCGTCCTTCTATTCCAGCCAGTTTCCCA
GAGCATCCTGCTTTTCTCTCAAAGAAAATTGGTCAAGTGGAAGAGCAAATAGATAAAGAGACCAAGAACC
CAAATGGGGTATCAAGTAGGGAGGCTAAAACTGCATTGGATGCTGATGACAGATTCACTTTGCTGACAGC
CCAGAAACCACCTACTGAGTACTCTAAGGTAGAAGGCATTTATACATATTCTTTGTCTCCATCCAAAGTT
TCAGGAGATGATGTTATTGAAAAGGATTCCCCTGAATCACCATTTGAAGTAATTATTGACAAAGCAGCAT
TTGACAAAGAATTTAAAGACTCATATAAGGAGAGCACAGATGATTTTGGTAGCTGGTCTGTGCACACTGA
TAAAGAATCATCCGAAGACATTTCAGAGACTAATGACAAGCTTTTTCCACTGAGAAATAAAGAGGCAGGA
CGTTACCCAATGTCTGCATTGCTCAGTAGGCAGTTTTCACACACAAATGCAGCACTGGAAGAGGTGTCCA
GATGCGTGAATGATATGCATAACTTTACTAACGAAATACTGACTTGGGATCTGGTTCCCCAAGTGAAACA
ACAGACCGATAAATCTTCTGACTGCATCACAAAAACTACAGGACTTGACATGAGTGAATATAATTCAGAA
ATTCCAGTTGTAAATCTTAAAACTAGCACTCATCAGAAAACTCCTGTATGTTCTATTGATGGGAGCACTC
CCATCACTAAATCAACAGGTGATTGGGCAGAAGCATCTCTCCAGCAAGAAAATGCTATTACTGGAAAACC
TGTACCTGACTCTTTGAATTCCACAAAAGAATTCAGTATCAAAGGTGTGCAAGGCAATATGCAGAAACAG
GATGACACACTTGCAGAATTACCTGGATCTCCACCTGAGAAATGTGACTCTTTGGGTTCTGGAGTGGCCA
CAGTGAAAGTGGTTTTACCTGATGACCACCTGAAAGATGAAATGGACTGGCAGAGCTCTGCATTGGGAGA
AATCACAGAAGCTGATAGTTCTGGTGAGTCTGATGACACAGTAATAGAGGACATCACAGCAGATACATCA
TTTGAAAATAACAAAATTCAGGCTGAAAAACCTGTTTCCATTCCAAGTGCTGTTGTAAAAACAGGTGAAA
GAGAAATCAAAGAGATTCCCAGTTGTGAGAGAGAAGAAAAAACATCTAAAAACTTTGAAGAATTGGTCAG
TGACTCTGAGCTGCATCAAGATCAGCCTGATATTCTTGGAAGGAGTCCAGCTAGTGAGGCAGCATGTTCA
AAAGTACCCGATACGAATGTCTCCTTAGAAGATGTGAGTGAAGTTGCTCCTGAAAAGCCTATTACTACTG
AGAACCCCAAACTTCCTTCAACAGTGTCTCCAAATGTTTTTAATGAGACAGAATTCTCATTAAATGTGAC
AACATCTGCCTATTTGGAGTCATTACATGGGAAAAATGTTAAACATATAGATGATTCCTCCCCAGAGGAC
CTGATAGCAGCCTTTACAGAAACCAGAGATAAAGGAATAGTAGATAGTGAAAGAAATGCTTTTAAAGCAA
TATCAGAGAAGATGACAGACTTTAAAACAACTCCTCCTGTAGAAGTCTTACATGAAAATGAGTCCGGTGG
TTCTGAAATTAAAGACATTGGAAGCAAATACAGTGAACAAAGCAAAGAAACAAATGGAAGTGAGCCTCTA
GGTGTTTTCCCTACCCAAGGTACTCCAGTAGCATCTCTTGACTTAGAACAAGAACAGCTCACAATTAAGG
CTCTTAAAGAATTAGGTGAAAGACAGGTTGAGAAGTCAACTTCTGCACAGCGTGACGCAGAATTGCCTTC
TGAAGAAGTACTGAAGCAAACTTTCACATTTGCTCCAGAATCTTGGCCACAGAGATCATATGACATCCTA
GAACGTAATGTCAAGAATGGATCTGATCTTGGGATTTCCCAGAAGCCCATCACTATCAGAGAAACTACTA
GGGTAGATGCTGTTTCCAGCCTTAGCAAGACTGAATTGGTAAAAAAGCATGTCCTAGCAAGACTTCTGAC
AGACTTCTCAGTGCACGATCTGATTTTCTGGAGAGATGTGAAGAAGACTGGGTTTGTCTTTGGCACCACG
CTGATCATGCTGCTTTCCCTGGCAGCTTTCAGTGTCATCAGTGTGGTTTCTTACCTCATCCTGGCTCTTC
TCTCTGTCACCATCAGCTTCAGGATCTACAAGTCCGTCATCCAAGCTGTACAGAAGTCAGAAGAAGGCCA
TCCATTCAAAGCCTACCTGGACGTAGACATTACTCTGTCCTCAGAAGCTTTCCATAATTACATGAATGCT
GCCATGGTGCACATCAACAGGGCCCTGAAACTCATTATTCGTCTCTTTCTGGTAGAAGATCTGGTTGACT
CCTTGAAGCTGGCTGTCTTCATGTGGCTGATGACCTATGTTGGTGCTGTTTTTAACGGAATCACCCTTCT
AATTCTTGCTGAACTGCTCATTTTCAGTGTCCCGATTGTCTATGAGAAGTACAAGACCCAGATTGATCAC
TATGTTGGCATCGCCCGAGATCAGACCAAGTCAATTGTTGAAAAGATCCAAGCAAAACTCCCTGGAATCG
CCAAAAAAAAGGCAGAACGGGATCCACCGGTCGCCACCATGGTGAGCAAGGGCGAGGAGGATAACATGGC
CTCTCTCCCAGCGACACATGAGTTACACATCTTTGGCTCCATCAACGGTGTGGACTTTGACATGGTGGGT
CAGGGCACCGGCAATCCAAATGATGGTTATGAGGAGTTAAACCTGAAGTCCACCAAGGGTGACCTCCAGT
TCTCCCCCTGGATTCTGGTCCCTCATATCGGGTATGGCTTCCATCAGTACCTGCCCTACCCTGACGGGAT
GTCGCCTTTCCAGGCCGCCATGGTAGATGGCTCCGGCTACCAAGTCCATCGCACAATGCAGTTTGAAGAT
GGTGCCTCCCTTACTGTTAACTACCGCTACACCTACGAGGGAAGCCACATCAAAGGAGAGGCCCAGGTGA
AGGGGACTGGTTTCCCTGCTGACGGTCCTGTGATGACCAACTCGCTGACCGCTGCGGACTGGTGCAGGTC
GAAGAAGACTTACCCCAACGACAAAACCATCATCAGTACCTTTAAGTGGAGTTACACCACTGGAAATGGC
AAGCGCTACCGGAGCACTGCGCGGACCACCTACACCTTTGCCAAGCCAATGGCGGCTAACTATCTGAAGA
ACCAGCCGATGTACGTGTTCCGTAAGACGGAGCTCAAGCACTCCAAGACCGAGCTCAACTTCAAGGAGTG
GCAAAAGGCCTTTACCGATGTGATGGGCATGGACGAGCTGTACAAGTAAGCGGCCGCGACTCTAGATCAT
AATCAGCCATACCACATTTGTAGAGGTTTTACTTGCTTTAAAAAACCTCCCACACCTCCCCCTGAACCTG
AAACATAAAATGAATGCAATTGTTGTTGTTAACTTGTTTATTGCAGCTTATAATGGTTACAAATAAAGCA
ATAGCATCACAAATTTCACAAATAAAGCATTTTTTTCACTGCATTCTAGTTGTGGTTTGTCCAAACTCAT
CAATGTATCTTAAGGCGTAAATTGTAAGCGTTAATATTTTGTTAAAATTCGCGTTAAATTTTTGTTAAAT
CAGCTCATTTTTTAACCAATAGGCCGAAATCGGCAAAATCCCTTATAAATCAAAAGAATAGACCGAGATA
GGGT
[37 nt withheld, positions 4765-4801]
AAAGAACGTGGACTCCAACGTCAAAGG
[49 nt withheld, positions 4829-4877]
T
[91 nt withheld, positions 4879-4969]
G
[124 nt withheld, positions 4971-5094]
CAGGTGGCACTTTTCGGGGAAATGTGCGCGGAACCCCTATTTGTTTATTTTTCTAAATACATTCAAATAT
GTATCCGCTCATGAGACAATAACCCTGATAAATGCTTCAATAATATTGAAAAAGGAAGAGTCCTGAGGCG
GAAAGAACCAGCTGTGGAATGTGTGTCAGTTAGGGTGTGGAAAGTCCCCAGGCTCCCCAGCAGGCAGAAG
TATGCAAAGCATGCATCTCAATTAGTCAGCAACCAGGTGTGGAAAGTCCCCAGGCTCCCCAGCAGGCAGA
AGTATGCAAAGCATGCATCTCAATTAGTCAGCAACCATAGTCCCGCCCCTAACTCCGCCCATCCCGCCCC
TAACTCCGCCCAGTTCCGCCCATTCTCCGCCCCATGGCTGACTAATTTTTTTTATTTATGCAGAGGCCGA
GGCCGCCTCGGCCTCTGAGCTATTCCAGAAGTAGTGAGGAGGCTTTTTTGGAGGCCTAGGCTTTTGCAAA
GATCGATCAAGAGACAGGATGAGGATCGTTTCGCATGATTGAACAAGATGGATTGCACGCAGGTTCTCCG
GCCGCTTGGGTGGAGAGGCTATTCGGCTATGACTGGGCACAACAGACAATCGGCTGCTCTGATGCCGCCG
TGTTCCGGCTGTCAGCGCAGGGGCGCCCGGTTCTTTTTGTCAAGACCGACCTGTCCGGTGCCCTGAATGA
ACTGCAAGACGAGGCAGCGCGGCTATCGTGGCTGGCCACGACGGGCGTTCCTTGCGCAGCTGTGCTCGAC
GTTGTCACTGAAGCGGGAAGGGACTGGCTGCTATTGGGCGAAGTGCCGGGGCAGGATCTCCTGTCATCTC
ACCTTGCTCCTGCCGAGAAAGTATCCATCATGGCTGATGCAATGCGGCGGCTGCATACGCTTGATCCGGC
TACCTGCCCATTCGACCACCAAGCGAAACATCGCATCGAGCGAGCACGTACTCGGATGGAAGCCGGTCTT
GTCGATCAGGATGATCTGGACGAAGAGCATCAGGGGCTCGCGCCAGCCGAACTGTTCGCCAGGCTCAAGG
CGAGCATGCCCGACGGCGAGGATCTCGTCGTGACCCATGGCGATGCCTGCTTGCCGAATATCATGGTGGA
AAATGGCCGCTTTTCTGGATTCATCGACTGTGGCCGGCTGGGTGTGGCGGACCGCTATCAGGACATAGCG
TTGGCTACCCGTGATATTGCTGAAGAGCTTGGCGGCGAATGGGCTGACCGCTTCCTCGTGCTTTACGGTA
TCGCCGCTCCCGATTCGCAGCGCATCGCCTTCTATCGCCTTCTTGACGAGTTCTTCTGAGCGGGACTCTG
GGGTTCGAAATGACCGACCAAGCGACGCCCAACCTGCCATCACGAGATTTCGATTCCACCGCCGCCTTCT
ATGAAAGGTTGGGCTTCGGAATCGTTTTCCGGGACGCCGGCTGGATGATCCTCCAGCGCGGGGATCTCAT
GCTGGAGTTCTTCGCCCACCCTAGGGGGAGGCTAACTGAAACACGGAAGGAGACAATACCGGAAGGAACC
CGCGCTATGACGGCAATAAAAAGACAGAATAAAACGCACGGTGTTGGGTCGTTTGTTCATAAACGCGGGG
TTCGGTCCCAGGGCTGGCACTCTGTCGATACCCCACCGAGACCCCATTGGGGCCAATACGCCCGCGTTTC
TTCCTTTTCCCCACCCCACCCCCCAAGTTCGGGTGAAGGCCCAGGGCTCGCAGCCAACGTCGGGGCGGCA
GGCCCTGCCATAGCCTCAGGTTACTCATATATACTTTAGATTGATTTAAAACTTCATTTTTAATTTAAAA
GGATCTAGGTGAAGATCCTTTTTGATAATCTCATGACCAAAATCCCTTAACGTGAGTTTTCGTTCCACTG
AGCGTCAGACCCCGTAGAAAAGATCAAAGGATCTTCTTGAGATCCTTTTTTTCTGCGCGTAATCTGCTGC
TTGCAAACAAAAAAACCACCGCTACCAGCGGTGGTTTGTTTGCCGGATCAAGAGCTACCAACTCTTTTTC
CGAAGGTAACTGGCTTCAGCAGAGCGCAGATACCAAATACTGTTCTTCTAGTGTAGCCGTAGTTAGGCCA
CCACTTCAAGAACTCTGTAGCACCGCCTACATACCTCGCTCTGCTAATCCTGTTACCAGTGGCTGCTGCC
AGTGGCGATAAGTCGTGTCTTACCGGGTTGGACTCAAGACGATAGTTACCGGATAAGGCGCAGCGGTCGG
GCTGAACGGGGGGTTCGTGCACACAGCCCAGCTTGGAGCGAACGACCTACACCGAACTGAGATACCTACA
GCGTGAGCTATGAGAAAGCGCCACGCTTCCCGAAGGGAGAAAGGCGGACAGGTATCCGGTAAGCGGCAGG
GTCGGAACAGGAGAGCGCACGAGGGAGCTTCCAGGGGGAAACGCCTGGTATCTTTATAGTCCTGTCGGGT
TTCGCCACCTCTGACTTGAGCGTCGATTTTTGTGATGCTCGTCAGGGGGGCGGAGCCTATGGAAAAACGC
CAGCAACGCGGCCTTTTTACGGTTCCTGGCCTTTTGCTGGCCTTTTGCTCACATGTTCTTTCCTGCGTTA
TCCCCTGATTCTGTGGATAACCGTATTACCGCCATGCAT
Features (pLannotate 1.2.2; 15 found; start..end, strand, type, name):
     61..364     +  enhancer       CMV enhancer: human cytomegalovirus immediate early enhancer
    365..568     +  promoter       CMV promoter: human cytomegalovirus (CMV) immediate early promoter
    591..618     +  misc_feature   MCS (fragment): multiple cloning site
    619..3657    +  CDS            RTN3: RTN3_HUMAN - Also known as ASYIP, NSPL2. Experimental evidence at protein level: Swiss-Prot protein existence level 1. May be involved in membrane trafficking in the early secretory pathway. Inhibits BACE1 activity and amyloid precursor protein processing. May induce caspase-8 cascade and apoptosis. May favor BCL2 translocation to the mitochondria upon endoplasmic reticulum stress. In case of enteroviruses infection, RTN3 may be involved in the viral replication or pathogenesis. Induces the formation of endoplasmic reticulum tubules (PubMed:25612671). From Homo sapiens (Human).
   3679..4386    +  CDS            mNeonGreen: mNeonGreen is a basic (constitutively fluorescent) green/yellow fluorescent protein published in 2013, derived from Branchiostoma lanceolatum. It is reported to be a very rapidly-maturing monomer with moderate acid sensitivity.
   4405..4488    +  CDS            large T antigen (fragment): large T antigen from SV40 (simian virus 40)
   4511..4632    +  polyA_signal   SV40 poly(A) signal: SV40 polyadenylation signal
   4666..5094    -  rep_origin     f1 ori (sequence partly withheld): f1 bacteriophage origin of replication; arrow indicates direction of (+) strand synthesis
   5121..5225    +  promoter       AmpR promoter: bla
   5227..5584    +  promoter       SV40 promoter: SV40 enhancer and early promoter
   5619..6413    +  CDS            NeoR/KanR: aminoglycoside phosphotransferase from Tn5; aph(3')-II (or nptII); confers resistance to neomycin, kanamycin, and G418 (Geneticin®)
   6434..6586    +  CDS            ble (fragment): BLE_KLEPN - Experimental evidence at protein level: Swiss-Prot protein existence level 1. Binding protein with a strong affinity to the bleomycin family of antibiotics. Binds to CL990; an antimitotic-antibiotic compound. From Klebsiella pneumoniae.
   6645..6692    +  polyA_signal   HSV TK poly(A) signal: herpes simplex virus thymidine kinase polyadenylation signal (Cole and Stacy, 1985)
   6783..6799    -  polyA_signal   bGH poly(A) signal (fragment): bovine growth hormone polyadenylation signal
   7021..7609    +  rep_origin     ori: high-copy-number ColE1/pMB1/pBR322/pUC origin of replication
