[The description below was written by a language model from this plasmid's Addgene catalogue record and pLannotate feature annotations shown in this document.]
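Description:
Rtn3L-mNeonGreen is a mammalian expression plasmid built on the mNeonGreen-N1 backbone, an N1-style vector in which a gene of interest is cloned upstream of, and in frame with, a fluorescent protein. It is propagated in E. coli from a high-copy ColE1/pUC-type origin and also carries an f1 phage origin. A single NeoR/KanR (aminoglycoside phosphotransferase) gene serves both hosts. The bacterial bla-type promoter drives it for kanamycin selection, and the SV40 enhancer/early promoter drives it in mammalian cells for G418 selection of stable transfectants, with an HSV TK polyadenylation signal downstream. Short annotated fragments of ble, SV40 large T antigen and the bGH poly(A) signal are most likely backbone remnants or partial matches rather than functional parts.

The payload is the long isoform of human reticulon-3 (Rtn3L, also called Rtn3b; gene RTN3), an endoplasmic reticulum membrane protein associated with ER tubule formation. The roughly 3 kb coding sequence was inserted between XhoI and BamHI sites, both retained. It sits downstream of the CMV immediate-early enhancer and promoter, followed after a short linker by mNeonGreen, a bright monomeric green/yellow fluorescent protein, giving a C-terminally tagged fusion terminated by the SV40 poly(A) signal. The construct is intended for expressing fluorescent Rtn3L in mammalian cells, for example to image its localisation on the ER, and it was deposited with work on reticulon-3 in endosome maturation at ER membrane contact sites. The catalogue lists a total size of 8,269 bp, whereas the sequenced record behind the feature table is 7,723 nt. The record does not explain this difference.
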