Addgene plasmid #169034: Rtn3L-mNeonGreen
Purpose: Express human Rtn3L in mammalian cells
Depositing lab: Gia Voeltz. Depositing organization: University of Colorado, Boulder. Publication: Reticulon-3 Promotes Endosome Maturation at ER Membrane Contact Sites. Wu H, Voeltz GK. Dev Cell. 2021 Jan 11;56(1):52-66.e7. doi: 10.1016/j.devcel.2020.12.014. PubMed 33434526.
Backbone
  Vector backbone: mNeonGreen-N1
  Backbone manufacturer: Allele Biotechnology
  Backbone size w/o insert (bp): 4700
  Total vector size (bp): 8269
  Vector type: Mammalian Expression
  Selectable markers: Neomycin (select with G418)
Growth in bacteria
  Bacterial resistance: Kanamycin, 50 μg/mL
  Growth temperature: 37°C
  Growth strain: DH5alpha
  Copy number: High Copy
Gene/Insert
  Gene/Insert name: Rtn3L (alt name: Rtn3b)
  Species: H. sapiens (human)
  Insert size (bp): 3040
  GenBank ID: NM_201428.3
  Entrez Gene: RTN3 (a.k.a. ASYIP, HAP, NSPL2, NSPLII, RTN3-A1)
  Promoter: CMV
  Tag / fusion protein: mNeonGreen (C terminal on backbone)
  Cloning method: Restriction Enzyme; 5′ cloning site XhoI (not destroyed); 3′ cloning site BamHI (not destroyed)
  Sequencing primers: 5′ CGCAAATGGGCGGTAGGCGTG; 3′ CAAATGTGGTATGGCTGATT
Terms and licenses: Academic/Nonprofit Terms; Industry Terms: Not Available to Industry
How to cite: Rtn3L-mNeonGreen was a gift from Gia Voeltz (Addgene plasmid # 169034 ; http://n2t.net/addgene:169034 ; RRID:Addgene_169034)
